Addgene plasmid #91324: pHH0103_MYO1E-1/1-SV1/2
Purpose: Protein expression and purification of human SH3 domain construct MYO1E-1/1-SV1/2
Depositing lab: Sachdev Sidhu. Depositing organization: University of Toronto. Publication: Comprehensive Analysis of the Human SH3 Domain Family Reveals a Wide Variety of Non-canonical Specificities. Teyra J, Huang H, Jain S, Guan X, Dong A, Liu Y, Tempel W, Min J, Tong Y, Kim PM, Bader GD, Sidhu SS. Structure. 2017 Oct 3;25(10):1598-1610.e3. doi: 10.1016/j.str.2017.07.017. Epub 2017 Sep 7. PubMed 28890361.
Backbone
  Vector backbone: pHH0103
  Vector type: Bacterial Expression
Growth in bacteria
  Bacterial resistance: Ampicillin, 100 μg/mL
  Growth temperature: 37°C
  Growth strain: DH5alpha
  Copy number: Low Copy
Gene/Insert
  Gene/Insert name: MYO1E-1/1-SV1/2
  Species: H. sapiens (human)
  Insert size (bp): 225
  Entrez Gene: MYO1E (a.k.a. FSGS6, HuncM-IC, MYO1C)
  Cloning method: Restriction Enzyme; 5′ cloning site Sfi1 (unknown if destroyed); 3′ cloning site Not1 (unknown if destroyed)
Terms and licenses: Academic/Nonprofit Terms; Industry Terms: Not Available to Industry
How to cite: pHH0103_MYO1E-1/1-SV1/2 was a gift from Sachdev Sidhu (Addgene plasmid # 91324 ; http://n2t.net/addgene:91324 ; RRID:Addgene_91324)
