[The description below was written by a language model from this plasmid's Addgene catalogue record and pLannotate feature annotations shown in this document.]
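Description:
pHH0103_MYO1E-1/1-SV1/2 is a 6.9 kb bacterial expression plasmid built on the pHH0103 backbone for producing and purifying a human SH3 domain from the unconventional myosin MYO1E. It is one of a set of SH3 domain constructs made for a family-wide survey of human SH3 binding specificities. The roughly 225 bp insert was cloned between SfiI and NotI sites. The automated annotation labels this region as a fragment matching the mouse Myo1e protein, which presumably reflects close sequence conservation, since the catalogue entry lists the insert as human.

Expression is driven by the strong hybrid tac promoter followed by a lac operator. The plasmid also carries lacI under the lacIq promoter, so transcription is kept repressed until it is induced with IPTG. The open reading frame begins with a 6xHis tag, followed by Schistosoma japonicum glutathione S-transferase and then the MYO1E fragment. This arrangement yields an N-terminally His- and GST-tagged fusion suited to nickel or glutathione affinity purification and to GST-based binding assays. A bacteriophage fd terminator lies just downstream of the insert.

Beyond the terminator are fragments of M13 gene III, along with an f1 origin. These suggest the backbone derives from a phagemid display vector, although nothing in the record indicates that the gene III pieces are expressed here. Replication in E. coli relies on a ColE1/pBR322-type origin with the bom region. Only interrupted rop fragments and remnants of the tetracycline resistance gene and its promoter are annotated, and the repository lists the plasmid as low copy. Selection is by ampicillin through the bla gene and its native promoter.
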