Features (pLannotate 1.2.2; 21 found; start..end, strand, type, name):
     67..144     +  promoter       lacIq promoter: lacI (mutant); In the lacIq allele, a single base change in the promoter boosts expression of the lacI gene about 10-fold.
    145..1227    +  CDS            lacI: lac repressor; lacI; The lac repressor binds to the lac operator to inhibit transcription in E. coli. This inhibition can be relieved by adding lactose or isopropyl-β-D-thiogalactopyranoside (IPTG).
   1240..1261    +  protein_bind   CAP binding site: CAP binding activates transcription in the presence of cAMP. E. coli catabolite activator protein
   1280..1297    +  promoter       tet promoter (fragment): E. coli promoter for tetracycline efflux protein gene
   1470..1498    +  promoter       tac promoter: strong E. coli promoter; hybrid between the trp and lac UV5 promoters
   1506..1522    +  protein_bind   lac operator: The lac repressor binds to the lac operator to inhibit transcription in E. coli. This inhibition can be relieved by adding lactose or isopropyl-β-D-thiogalactopyranoside (IPTG). lac repressor encoded by lacI
   1607..1624    +  CDS            6xHis: 6xHis affinity tag
   1640..2293    +  CDS            GST26_SCHJA: Experimental evidence at protein level: Swiss-Prot protein existence level 1. GST isoenzymes appear to play a central role in the parasite detoxification system. Other functions are also suspected including a role in increasing the solubility of haematin in the parasite gut. From Schistosoma japonicum (Blood fluke).
   2339..2578    +  CDS            Myo1e (fragment): MYO1E_MOUSE - Also known as Myr3. Experimental evidence at protein level: Swiss-Prot protein existence level 1. Myosins are actin-based motor molecules with ATPase activity. Unconventional myosins serve in intracellular movements. Their highly divergent tails bind to membranous compartments, which are then moved relative to actin filaments. Binds to membranes containing anionic phospholipids via its tail domain (By similarity). Required for normal morphology of the glomerular basement membrane, normal development of foot processes by kidney podocytes and normal kidney function. In dendritic ce
   2594..2641    +  terminator     fd terminator (sequence withheld): central terminator from bacteriophage fd (Otsuka and Kunisawa, 1982)
   2646..2858    +  CDS            M13 gene III (fragment) (sequence partly withheld): pIII; III; minor coat protein
   2873..3343    +  CDS            M13 gene III (fragment) (sequence partly withheld): pIII; III; minor coat protein
   3365..3435    +  CDS            TcR (fragment): tetracycline efflux protein; tet; confers resistance to tetracycline
   3677..4057    -  CDS            YPB1_ECOLX: Protein predicted: Swiss-Prot protein existence level 4. From Escherichia coli.
   4074..4225    +  CDS            rop (fragment): Rop protein, which maintains plasmids at low copy number; rop
   4261..4689    -  rep_origin     f1 ori (sequence partly withheld): f1 bacteriophage origin of replication; arrow indicates direction of (+) strand synthesis
   4698..4737    +  CDS            rop (fragment): Rop protein, which maintains plasmids at low copy number; rop
   4839..4979    +  misc_feature   bom: basis of mobility region from pBR322
   5165..5752    -  rep_origin     ori: high-copy-number ColE1/pMB1/pBR322/pUC origin of replication
   5923..6783    -  CDS            AmpR: β-lactamase; bla; confers resistance to ampicillin, carbenicillin, and related antibiotics
   6784..6888    -  promoter       AmpR promoter: bla
>Addgene plasmid #91324 | pHH0103_MYO1E-1/1-SV1/2 | addgene full sequence | sequence record 191794 | Addgene NGS Result
TATTATCATGACATTAACCTATAAAAATAGGCGTATCACGAGGCCCTTTCGTCTTCAAGAATTCCCGACA
CCATCGAATGGTGCAAAACCTTTCGCGGTATGGCATGATAGCGCCCGGAAGAGAGTCAATTCAGGGTGGT
GAATGTGAAACCAGTAACGTTATACGATGTCGCAGAGTATGCCGGTGTCTCTTATCAGACCGTTTCCCGC
GTGGTGAACCAGGCCAGCCACGTTTCTGCGAAAACGCGGGAAAAAGTGGAAGCGGCGATGGCGGAGCTGA
ATTACATTCCCAACCGCGTGGCACAACAACTGGCGGGCAAACAGTCGTTGCTGATTGGCGTTGCCACCTC
CAGTCTGGCCCTGCACGCGCCGTCGCAAATTGTCGCGGCGATTAAATCTCGCGCCGATCAACTGGGTGCC
AGCGTGGTGGTGTCGATGGTAGAACGAAGCGGCGTCGAAGCCTGTAAAGCGGCGGTGCACAATCTTCTCG
CGCAACGCGTCAGTGGGCTGATCATTAACTATCCGCTGGATGACCAGGATGCCATTGCTGTGGAAGCTGC
CTGCACTAATGTTCCGGCGTTATTTCTTGATGTCTCTGACCAGACACCCATCAACAGTATTATTTTCTCC
CATGAAGACGGTACGCGACTGGGCGTGGAGCATCTGGTCGCATTGGGTCACCAGCAAATCGCGCTGTTAG
CGGGCCCATTAAGTTCTGTCTCGGCGCGTCTGCGTCTGGCTGGCTGGCATAAATATCTCACTCGCAATCA
AATTCAGCCGATAGCGGAACGGGAAGGCGACTGGAGTGCCATGTCCGGTTTTCAACAAACCATGCAAATG
CTGAATGAGGGCATCGTTCCCACTGCGATGCTGGTTGCCAACGATCAGATGGCGCTGGGCGCAATGCGCG
CCATTACCGAGTCCGGGCTGCGCGTTGGTGCGGATATCTCGGTAGTGGGATACGACGATACCGAAGACAG
CTCATGTTATATCCCGCCGTTAACCACCATCAAACAGGATTTTCGCCTGCTGGGGCAAACCAGCGTGGAC
CGCTTGCTGCAACTCTCTCAGGGCCAGGCGGTGAAGGGCAATCAGCTGTTGCCCGTCTCACTGGTGAAAA
GAAAAACCACCCTGGCGCCCAATACGCAAACCGCCTCTCCCCGCGCGTTGGCCGATTCATTAATGCAGCT
GGCACGACAGGTTTCCCGACTGGAAAGCGGGCAGTGAGCGCAACGCAATTAATGTAAGTTAGCTCACTCA
TTAGGCACAATTCTCATGTTTGACAGCTTATCATCGACTGCACGGTGCACCAATGCTTCTGGCGTCAGGC
AGCCATCGGAAGCTGTGGTATGGCTGTGCAGGTCGTAAATCACTGCATAATTCGTGTCGCTCAAGGCGCA
CTCCCGTTCTGGATAATGTTTTTTGCGCCGACATCATAACGGTTCTGGCAAATATTCTGAAATGAGCTGT
TGACAATTAATCATCGGCTCGTATAATGTGTGGAATTGTGAGCGGATAACAATTTCACACAGGAAACAGC
CAGTCCGTTTAGGTGTTTTCACGAGCACTTCACCAACAAGGACCATAGATTATGAAAATCGAAGAACACC
ATCACCATCACCATTCCAGCGGTAAGCTTATGTCCCCTATACTAGGTTATTGGAAAATTAAGGGCCTTGT
GCAACCCACTCGACTTCTTTTGGAATATCTTGAAGAAAAATATGAAGAGCATTTGTATGAGCGCGATGAA
GGTGATAAATGGCGAAACAAAAAGTTTGAATTGGGTTTGGAGTTTCCCAATCTTCCTTATTATATTGATG
GTGATGTTAAATTAACACAGTCTATGGCCATCATACGTTATATAGCTGACAAGCACAACATGTTGGGTGG
TTGTCCAAAAGAGCGTGCAGAGATTTCAATGCTTGAAGGAGCGGTTTTGGATATTAGATACGGTGTTTCG
AGAATTGCATATAGTAAAGACTTTGAAACTCTCAAAGTTGATTTTCTTAGCAAGCTACCTGAAATGCTGA
AAATGTTCGAAGATCGTTTATGTCATAAAACATATTTAAATGGTGATCATGTAACCCATCCTGACTTCAT
GTTGTATGACGCTCTTGATGTTGTTTTATACATGGACCCAATGTGCCTGGATGCGTTCCCAAAATTAGTT
TGTTTTAAAAAACGTATTGAAGCTATCCCACAAATTGATAAGTACTTGAAATCCAGCAAGTATATAGCAT
GGCCTTTGCAGGGCTGGCAAGCCACGTTTGGTGGTGGCGACCATCCTCCAAAATCGGATCTGGAAGTTCT
GTTCCAGGGGCCCCTGTCCAGCGGTCTGGTTCCGCGTGGTTCCGGTACCGCGGCCCAGCCGGCCGGTGGT
CGCCCGAAACCGCAGCCGAAACCGAAACCGCAGGTCCCGCAATGTAAAGCTCTGTATGCCTATGATGCTC
AAGACACCGATGAACTGAGCTTTAACGCGAACGATATCATCGACATCATCAAAGAAGATCCGTCTGGTTG
GTGGACCGGTCGTCTGCGCGGCAAACAGGGTCTGTTCCCGAACAATTATGTGACGAAAGCGGCCGCATA
[142 nt withheld, positions 2590-2731]
C
[98 nt withheld, positions 2733-2830]
AGTTTGTACTGGTGACGAAACTCAGTGTCTAGCTAGAGTGGC
[149 nt withheld, positions 2873-3021]
T
[41 nt withheld, positions 3023-3063]
T
[62 nt withheld, positions 3065-3126]
A
[35 nt withheld, positions 3128-3162]
CCTCCCTCAATCGGTTGAATGTCGCCCTTTTGTCTTTGGCGCTGGTAAACCATATGAA
[86 nt withheld, positions 3221-3306]
T
[54 nt withheld, positions 3308-3361]
CTAGCGCCGCCCTATACCTTGTCTGCCTCCCCGCGTTGCGTCGCGGTGCATGGAGCCGGGCCACCTCGAC
CTGAATGGAAGCCGGCGGCACCTCGCTAACGGATTCACCACTCCAAGAATTGGAGCCAATCAATTCTTGC
GGAGAACTGTGAATGCGCAAACCAACCCTTGGCAGAACATATCCATCGCGTCCGCCATCTCCAGCAGCCG
CACGCGGCGCATCTCGGGCAGCGTTGGGTCCTGGCCACGGGTGCGCATGATCGTGCTCCTGTCGTTGAGG
ACCCGGCTAGGCTGGCGGGGTTGCCTTACTGGTTAGCAGAATGAATCACCGATACGCGAGCGAACGTGAA
GCGACTGCTGCTGCAAAACGTCTGCGACCTGAGCAACAACATGAATGGTCTTCGGTTTCCGTGTTTCGTA
AAGTCTGGAAACGCGGAAGTCAGCGCCCTGCACCATTATGTTCCGGATCTGCATCGCAGGATGCTGCTGG
CTACCCTGTGGAACACCTACATCTGTATTAACGAAGCGCTGGCATTGACCCTGAGTGATTTTTCTCTGGT
CCCGCCGCATCCATACCGCCAGTTGTTTACCCTCACAACGTTCCAGTAACCGGGCATGTTCATCATCAGT
AACCCGTATCGTGAGCATCCTCTCTCGTTTCATCGGTATCATTACCCCCATGAACAGAAATCCCCCTTAC
ACGGAGGCATCAGTGACCAAACAGGAAAAAACCGCCCTTAACATGGCCCGCTTTATCAGAAGCCAGACAT
TAACGCTTCTGGAGAAACTCAACGAGCTGGACGCGGATGAACAGGCAGACATCTGTGAATCGCTTCACGA
CCACGCTGATGAGCTTTACCGCAGGATCCGCGAAATTGTAAGCGTTAATATTTTGTTAAAATTCGCGTTA
AATTTTTGTTAAATCAGCTCATTTTTTAACCAATAGGCCGAAATCGGCAAAATCCCTTATAAATCAAAAG
AATAGACCGAGATAGGGT
[37 nt withheld, positions 4360-4396]
AAAGAACGTGGACTCCAACGTCAAAGG
[49 nt withheld, positions 4424-4472]
T
[91 nt withheld, positions 4474-4564]
G
[124 nt withheld, positions 4566-4689]
CGCGGATCCTGCCTCGCGCGTTTCGGTGATGACGGTGAAAACCTCTGACACATGCAGCTCCCGGAGACGG
TCACAGCTTGTCTGTAAGCGGATGCCGGGAGCAGACAAGCCCGTCAGGGCGCGTCAGCGGGTGTTGGCGG
GTGTCGGGGCGCAGCCATGACCCAGTCACGTAGCGATAGCGGAGTGTATACTGGCTTAACTATGCGGCAT
CAGAGCAGATTGTACTGAGAGTGCACCATATGCGGTGTGAAATACCGCACAGATGCGTAAGGAGAAAATA
CCGCATCAGGCGCTCTTCCGCTTCCTCGCTCACTGACTCGCTGCGCTCGGTCGTTCGGCTGCGGCGAGCG
GTATCAGCTCACTCAAAGGCGGTAATACGGTTATCCACAGAATCAGGGGATAACGCAGGAAAGAACATGT
GAGCAAAAGGCCAGCAAAAGGCCAGGAACCGTAAAAAGGCCGCGTTGCTGGCGTTTTTCCATAGGCTCCG
CCCCCCTGACGAGCATCACAAAAATCGACGCTCAAGTCAGAGGTGGCGAAACCCGACAGGACTATAAAGA
TACCAGGGTTTCCCCCTGGAAGCTCCCTCGTGCGCTCTCCTGTTCCGACCCTGCCGCTTACCGGATACCT
GTCCGCCTTTCTCCCTTCGGGAAGCGTGGCGCTTTCTCATAGCTCACGCTGTAGGTATCTCAGTTCGGTG
TAGGTCGTTCGCTCCAAGCTGGGCTGTGTGCACGAACCCCCCGTTCAGCCCGACCGCTGCGCCTTATCCG
GTAACTATCGTCTTGAGTCCAACCCGGTAAGACACGACTTATCGCCACTGGCAGCAGCCACTGGTAACAG
GATTAGCAGAGCGAGGTATGTAGGCGGTGCTACAGAGTTCTTGAAGTGGTGGCCTAACTACGGCTACACT
AGAAGGACAGTATTTGGTATCTGCGCTCTGCTGAAGCCAGTTACCTTCGGAAAAAGAGTTGGTAGCTCTT
GATCCGGCAAACAAACCACCGCTGGTAGCGGTGGTTTTTTTGTTTGCAAGCAGCAGATTACGCGCAGAAA
AAAAGGATCTCAAGAAGATCCTTTGATCTTTTCTACGGGGTCTGACGCTCAGTGGAACGAAAACTCACGT
TAAGGGATTTTGGTCATGAGATTATCAAAAAGGATCTTCACCTAGATCCTTTTAAATTAAAAATGAAGTT
TTAAATCAATCTAAAGTATATATGAGTAAACTTGGTCTGACAGTTACCAATGCTTAATCAGTGAGGCACC
TATCTCAGCGATCTGTCTATTTCGTTCATCCATAGTTGCCTGACTCCCCGTCGTGTAGATAACTACGATA
CGGGAGGGCTTACCATCTGGCCCCAGTGCTGCAATGATACCGCGAGACCCACGCTCACCGGCTCCAGATT
TATCAGCAATAAACCAGCCAGCCGGAAGGGCCGAGCGCAGAAGTGGTCCTGCAACTTTATCCGCCTCCAT
CCAGTCTATTAATTGTTGCCGGGAAGCTAGAGTAAGTAGTTCGCCAGTTAATAGTTTGCGCAACGTTGTT
GCCATTGCTGCAGGCATCGTGGTGTCACGCTCGTCGTTTGGTATGGCTTCATTCAGCTCCGGTTCCCAAC
GATCAAGGCGAGTTACATGATCCCCCATGTTGTGCAAAAAAGCGGTTAGCTCCTTCGGTCCTCCGATCGT
TGTCAGAAGTAAGTTGGCCGCAGTGTTATCACTCATGGTTATGGCAGCACTGCATAATTCTCTTACTGTC
ATGCCATCCGTAAGATGCTTTTCTGTGACTGGTGAGTACTCAACCAAGTCATTCTGAGAATAGTGTATGC
GGCGACCGAGTTGCTCTTGCCCGGCGTCAACACGGGATAATACCGCGCCACATAGCAGAACTTTAAAAGT
GCTCATCATTGGAAAACGTTCTTCGGGGCGAAAACTCTCAAGGATCTTACCGCTGTTGAGATCCAGTTCG
ATGTAACCCACTCGTGCACCCAACTGATCTTCAGCATCTTTTACTTTCACCAGCGTTTCTGGGTGAGCAA
AAACAGGAAGGCAAAATGCCGCAAAAAAGGGAATAAGGGCGACACGGAAATGTTGAATACTCATACTCTT
CCTTTTTCAATATTATTGAAGCATTTATCAGGGTTATTGTCTCATGAGCGGATACATATTTGAATGTATT
TAGAAAAATAAACAAATAGGGGTTCCGCGCACATTTCCCCGAAAAGTGCCACCTGACGTCTAAGAAACCA
T
