>Addgene plasmid #91324 | pHH0103_MYO1E-1/1-SV1/2 | depositor partial sequence | sequence record 175812 | insert sequence
GGCCCAGCCGGCCGGTGGTCGCCCGAAACCGCAGCCGAAACCGAAACCGCAGGTCCCGCAATGTAAAGCT
CTGTATGCCTATGATGCTCAAGACACCGATGAACTGAGCTTTAACGCGAACGATATCATCGACATCATCA
AAGAAGATCCGTCTGGTTGGTGGACCGGTCGTCTGCGCGGCAAACAGGGTCTGTTCCCGAACAATTATGT
GACGAAAGCGGCCGC
